>Addgene plasmid #85894 | AB.pCCL.sin.cPPT.GFP.miR-409-5p.sensor.PGK.dNGFR.WPRE | addgene full sequence | sequence record 170041 | Addgene NGS Result
ATGGTGAGCAAGGGCGAGGAGCTGTTCACCGGGGTGGTGCCCATCCTGGTCGAGCTGGACGGCGACGTAA
ACGGCCACAAGTTCAGCGTGTCCGGCGAGGGCGAGGGCGATGCCACCTACGGCAAGCTGACCCTGAAGTT
CATCTGCACCACCGGCAAGCTGCCCGTGCCCTGGCCCACCCTCGTGACCACCCTGACCTACGGCGTGCAG
TGCTTCAGCCGCTACCCCGACCACATGAAGCAGCACGACTTCTTCAAGTCCGCCATGCCCGAAGGCTACG
TCCAGGAGCGCACCATCTTCTTCAAGGACGACGGCAACTACAAGACCCGCGCCGAGGTGAAGTTCGAGGG
CGACACCCTGGTGAACCGCATCGAGCTGAAGGGCATCGACTTCAAGGAGGACGGCAACATCCTGGGGCAC
AAGCTGGAGTACAACTACAACAGCCACAACGTCTATATCATGGCCGACAAGCAGAAGAACGGCATCAAGG
TGAACTTCAAGATCCGCCACAACATCGAGGACGGCAGCGTGCAGCTCGCCGACCACTACCAGCAGAACAC
CCCCATCGGCGACGGCCCCGTGCTGCTGCCCGACAACCACTACCTGAGCACCCAGTCCGCCCTGAGCAAA
GACCCCAACGAGAAGCGCGATCACATGGTCCTGCTGGAGTTCGTGACCGCCGCCGGGATCACTCTCGGCA
TGGACGAGCTGTACAAGTAAAGCGGCCGCGTCGAGAGATGGGGGAGGCTAACTGAGCTAGCCGACCTTAA
CTGGGGAGTACTGGTCGACGTAGCTGCAAAGTTGCTCGGGTAACCTTGCAAAGTTGCTCGGGTAACCTTG
CAAAGTTGCTCGGGTAACCTTGCAAAGTTGCTCGGGTAACCTTGCAAAGTTGCTCGGGTAACCTTGCAAA
GTTGCTCGGGTAACCTACCGGTACTAGCTTAGTCATGCACCGGGCTGCAGGAATTCGATGACAGGCGCAG
CTTCCGAGGGATTTGAGATCCAGACATGATAAGATACATTGATGAGTTTGGACAAACCAAAACTAGAATG
CAGTGAAAAAAATGCCTTATTTGTGAAATTTGTGATGCTATTGCCTTATTTGTAACCATTATAAGCTGCA
ATAAACAAGTTAACAACAACAATTGCATTCATTTTATGTTTCAGGTTCAGGGGGAGGTGTGGGAGGTTTT
TTAAAGCAAGTAAAACCTCTACAAATGTGGTATGGCTGATTATGATCAGATCTCTCGAGGCTAGTCTCGT
GATCGATAAAATTTTGAATTTTTGTAATTTGTTTTTGTAATTCTTTAGTTTGTATGTCTGTTGCTATTAT
GTCTACTATTCTTTCCCCTGCACTGTACCCCCCAATCCCCCCTTTTCTTTTAAAAGTTAACCGATACCGT
CGAGATCCGTTCACTAATCGAATGGATCTGTCTCTGTCTCTCTCTCCACCTTCTTCTTCTATTCCTTCGG
GCCTGTCGGGTCCCCTCGGGGTTGGGAGGTGGGTCTGAAACGATAATGGTGAATATCCCTGCCTAACTCT
ATTCACTATAGAAAGTACAGCAAAAACTATTCTTAAACCTACCAAGCCTCCTACTATCATTATGAATAAT
TTTATATACCACAGCCAATTTGTTATGTTAAACCAATTCCACAAACTTGCCCATTTATCTAATTCCAATA
ATTCTTGTTCATTCTTTTCTTGCTGGTTTTGCGATTCTTCAATTAAGGAGTGTATTAAGCTTGTGTAATT
GTTAATTTCTCTGTCCCACTCCATCCAGGTCGTGTGATTCCAAATCTGTTCCAGAGATTTATTACTCCAA
CTAGCATTCCAAGGCACAGCAGTGGTGCAAATGAGTTTTCCAGAGCAACCCCAAATCCCCAGGAGCTGTT
GATCCTTTAGGTATCTTTCCACAGCCAGGATTCTTGCCTGGAGCTGCTTGATGCCCCAGACTGTGAGTTG
CAACAGATGCTGTTGCGCCTCAATAGCCCTCAGCAAATTGTTCTGCTGCTGCACTATACCAGACAATAAT
TGTCTGGCCTGTACCGTCAGCGTCATTGACGCTGCGCCCATAGTGCTTCCTGCTGCTCCCAAGAACCCAA
GGAACAAAGCTCCTATTCCCACTGCTCTTTTTTCTCTCTGCACCACTCTTCTCTTTGCCTTGGTGGGTGC
TACTCCTAATGGTTCAATTTTTACTACTTTATATTTATATAATTCACTTCTCCAATTGTCCCTCATATCT
CCTCCTCCAGGTCTGAAGATCAGCGGCCGCTTGCTGTGCGGTGGTCTTACTTTTGTTTTGCTCTTCCTCT
ATCTTGTCTAAAGCTTCCTTGGTGTCTTTTATCTCTATCCTTTGATGCACACAATAGAGGGTTGCTACTG
TATTATATAATGATCTAAGTTCTTCTGATCCTGTCTGAAGGGATGGTTGTAGCTGTCCCAGTATTTGTCT
ACAGCCTTCTGATGTTTCTAACAGGCCAGGATTAACTGCGAATCGTTCTAGCTCCCTGCTTGCCCATACT
ATATGTTTTAATTTATATTTTTTCTTTCCCCCTGGCCTTAACCGAATTTTTTCCCATCGCGATCTAATTC
TCCCCCGCTTAATACTGACGCTCTCGCACCCATCTCTCTCCTTCTAGCCTCCGCTAGTCAAAATTTTTGG
CGTACTCACCAGTCGCCGCCCCTCGCCTCTTGCCGTGCGCGCTTCAGCAAGCCGAGTCCTGCGTCGAGAG
AGCTCCTCTGGTTTCCCTTTCGCTTTCAAGTCCCTGTTCGGGCGCCACTGCTAGAGATTTTCCACACTGA
CTAAAAGGGTCTGAGGGATCTCTAGTTACCAGAGTCACACAACAGACGGGCACACACTACTTGAAGCACT
CAAGGCAAGCTTTATTGAGGCTTAAGCAGTGGGTTCCCTAGTTAGCCAGAGAGCTCCCAGGCTCAGATCT
GGTCTAACCAGAGAGACCCCGGTTCACTAAACGAGCTCTGCTTATATAGACCTCCCACCGTACACGCCTA
CCGCCCATTTGCGTCAATGGGGCGGAGTTGTTACGACATTTTGGAAAGTCCCGTTGATTTTGGTGCCAAA
ACAAACTCCCATTGACGTCAATGGGGTGGAGACTTGGAAATCCCCGTGAGTCAAACCGCTATCCACGCCC
ATTGATGTACTGCCAAAACCGCATCACCATGGTAATAGCGATGACTAATACGTAGATGTACTGCCAAGTA
GGAAAGTCCCATAAGGTCATGTACTGGGCATAATGCCAGGCGGGCCATTTACCGTCATTGACGTCAATAG
GGGGCGTACTTGGCATATGATACACTTGATGTACTGCCAAGTGGGCAGTTTACCGTAAATACTCCACCCA
TTGACGTCAATGGAAAGTCCCTATTGGCGTTACTATGGGAACATACGTCATTATTGACGTCAATGGGCGG
GGGTCGTTGGGCGGTCAGCCAGGCGGGCCATTTACCGTAAGTTATGTAACGCGGAACTCCATATATGGGC
TATGAACTAATGACCCCGTAATTGATTACTATTAATAACTAGTCAATAATCAATGTCAACATGGCGGTAA
TGTTGGACATGAGCCAATATAAATGTACATATTATGATATGGATACAACGTATGCAATGGCCAAGCTTGC
AGCTCCAGCTTTTGTTCCCTTTAGTGAGGGTTAATTGCGCGCTTGGCGTAATCATGGTCATAGCTGTTTC
CTGTGTGAAATTGTTATCCGCTCACAATTCCACACAACATACGAGCCGGAAGCATAAAGTGTAAAGCCTG
GGGTGCCTAATGAGTGAGCTAACTCACATTAATTGCGTTGCGCTCACTGCCCGCTTTCCAGTCGGGAAAC
CTGTCGTGCCAGCTGCATTAATGAATCGGCCAACGCGCGGGGAGAGGCGGTTTGCGTATTGGGCGCTCTT
CCGCTTCCTCGCTCACTGACTCGCTGCGCTCGGTCGTTCGGCTGCGGCGAGCGGTATCAGCTCACTCAAA
GGCGGTAATACGGTTATCCACAGAATCAGGGGATAACGCAGGAAAGAACATGTGAGCAAAAGGCCAGCAA
AAGGCCAGGAACCGTAAAAAGGCCGCGTTGCTGGCGTTTTTCCATAGGCTCCGCCCCCCTGACGAGCATC
ACAAAAATCGACGCTCAAGTCAGAGGTGGCGAAACCCGACAGGACTATAAAGATACCAGGCGTTTCCCCC
TGGAAGCTCCCTCGTGCGCTCTCCTGTTCCGACCCTGCCGCTTACCGGATACCTGTCCGCCTTTCTCCCT
TCGGGAAGCGTGGCGCTTTCTCATAGCTCACGCTGTAGGTATCTCAGTTCGGTGTAGGTCGTTCGCTCCA
AGCTGGGCTGTGTGCACGAACCCCCCGTTCAGCCCGACCGCTGCGCCTTATCCGGTAACTATCGTCTTGA
GTCCAACCCGGTAAGACACGACTTATCGCCACTGGCAGCAGCCACTGGTAACAGGATTAGCAGAGCGAGG
TATGTAGGCGGTGCTACAGAGTTCTTGAAGTGGTGGCCTAACTACGGCTACACTAGAAGAACAGTATTTG
GTATCTGCGCTCTGCTGAAGCCAGTTACCTTCGGAAAAAGAGTTGGTAGCTCTTGATCCGGCAAACAAAC
CACCGCTGGTAGCGGTGGTTTTTTTGTTTGCAAGCAGCAGATTACGCGCAGAAAAAAAGGATCTCAAGAA
GATCCTTTGATCTTTTCTACGGGGTCTGACGCTCAGTGGAACGAAAACTCACGTTAAGGGATTTTGGTCA
TGAGATTATCAAAAAGGATCTTCACCTAGATCCTTTTAAATTAAAAATGAAGTTTTAAATCAATCTAAAG
TATATATGAGTAAACTTGGTCTGACAGTTACCAATGCTTAATCAGTGAGGCACCTATCTCAGCGATCTGT
CTATTTCGTTCATCCATAGTTGCCTGACTCCCCGTCGTGTAGATAACTACGATACGGGAGGGCTTACCAT
CTGGCCCCAGTGCTGCAATGATACCGCGAGACCCACGCTCACCGGCTCCAGATTTATCAGCAATAAACCA
GCCAGCCGGAAGGGCCGAGCGCAGAAGTGGTCCTGCAACTTTATCCGCCTCCATCCAGTCTATTAATTGT
TGCCGGGAAGCTAGAGTAAGTAGTTCGCCAGTTAATAGTTTGCGCAACGTTGTTGCCATTGCTACAGGCA
TCGTGGTGTCACGCTCGTCGTTTGGTATGGCTTCATTCAGCTCCGGTTCCCAACGATCAAGGCGAGTTAC
ATGATCCCCCATGTTGTGCAAAAAAGCGGTTAGCTCCTTCGGTCCTCCGATCGTTGTCAGAAGTAAGTTG
GCCGCAGTGTTATCACTCATGGTTATGGCAGCACTGCATAATTCTCTTACTGTCATGCCATCCGTAAGAT
GCTTTTCTGTGACTGGTGAGTACTCAACCAAGTCATTCTGAGAATAGTGTATGCGGCGACCGAGTTGCTC
TTGCCCGGCGTCAATACGGGATAATACCGCGCCACATAGCAGAACTTTAAAAGTGCTCATCATTGGAAAA
CGTTCTTCGGGGCGAAAACTCTCAAGGATCTTACCGCTGTTGAGATCCAGTTCGATGTAACCCACTCGTG
CACCCAACTGATCTTCAGCATCTTTTACTTTCACCAGCGTTTCTGGGTGAGCAAAAACAGGAAGGCAAAA
TGCCGCAAAAAAGGGAATAAGGGCGACACGGAAATGTTGAATACTCATACTCTTCCTTTTTCAATATTAT
TGAAGCATTTATCAGGGTTATTGTCTCATGAGCGGATACATATTTGAATGTATTTAGAAAAATAAACAAA
TAGGGGTTCCGCGCACATTTCCCCGAAAAGTGCCACCTAAATTGTAAGCGTTAATATTTTGTTAAAATTC
GCGTTAAATTTTTGTTAAATCAGCTCATTTTTTAACCAATAGGCCGAAATCGGCAAAATCCCTTATAAAT
CAAAAGAATAGACCGAGATAGGGT
[37 nt withheld, positions 5975-6011]
AAAGAACGTGGACTCCAACGTCAAAGG
[49 nt withheld, positions 6039-6087]
T
[91 nt withheld, positions 6089-6179]
G
[124 nt withheld, positions 6181-6304]
CCCATTCGCCATTCAGGCTGCGCAACTGTTGGGAAGGGCGATCGGTGCGGGCCTCTTCGCTATTACGCCA
GCTGGCGAAAGGGGGATGTGCTGCAAGGCGATTAAGTTGGGTAACGCCAGGGTTTTCCCAGTCACGACGT
TGTAAAACGACGGCCAGTGAGCGCGCGTAATACGACTCACTATAGGGCGAATTGGGTACGTCCCTAGGCC
TCCAAAAAAGCCTCCTCACTACTTCTGGAATAGCTCAGAGGCCGAGGCGGCCTCGGCCTCTGCATAAATA
AAAAAAATTAGTCAGCCATGGGGCGGAGAATGGGCGGAACTGGGCGGAGTTAGGGGCGGGATGGGCGGAG
TTAGGGGCGGGATAGCTAGAGCCAGACATGATAAGATACATTGATGAGTTTGGACAAACCACAACTAGAA
TGCAGTGAAAAAAATGCTTTATTTGTGAAATTTGTGATGCTATTGCTTTATTTGTAACCATTATAAGCTG
CAATAAACAAGTTCCTCTCACTCTCTGATATTCATTTCTTTGCAAGTTATAAATACTGAATAATAAGATG
ACATGAACTACTACTGCTAGAGATTTTCCACACTGACTAAAAGGGTCTGAGGGATCTCTAGTTACCAGAG
TCACACAACAGACGGGCACACACTACTTGAAGCACTCAAGGCAAGCTTTATTGAGGCTTAAGCAGTGGGT
TCCCTAGTTAGCCAGAGAGCTCCCAGGCTCAGATCTGGTCTAACCAGAGAGACCCAGTACAAGCAAAAAG
CAGATCTTGTCTTCGTTGGGAGTGAATTAGCCCTTCCAGTCCCCCCTTTTCTTTTAAAAAGTGGCTAAGA
TCTACAGCTGCCTTGTAAGTCATTGGTCTTAAAGGTACCGAGCTCGAATTCCAGGCGGGGAGGCGGCCCA
AAGGGAGATCCGACTCGTCTGAGGGCGAAGGCGAAGACGCGGAAGAGGCCGCAGAGCCGGCAGCAGGCCG
CGGGAAGGAAGGTCCGCTGGATTGAGGGCCGAAGGGACGTAGCAGAAGGACGTCCCGCGCAGAATCCAGG
TGGCAACACAGGCGAGCAGCCATGGAAAGGACGTCAGCTTCCCCGACAACACCACGGAATTGTCAGTGCC
CAACAGCCGAGCCCCTGTCCAGCAGCGGGCAAGGCAGGCGGCGATGAGTTCCGCCGTGGCAATAGGGAGG
GGGAAAGCGAAAGTCCCGGAAAGGAGCTGACAGGTGGTGGCAATGCCCCAACCAGTGGGGGTTGCGTCAG
CAAACACAGTGCACACCACGCCACGTTGCCTGACAACGGGCCACAACTCCTCATAAAGAGACAGCAACCA
GGATTTATACAAGGAGGAGAAAATGAAAGCCATACGGGAAGCAATAGCATGATACAAAGGCATTAAAGCA
GCGTATCCACATAGCGTAAAAGGAGCAACATAGTTAAGAATACCAGTCAATCTTTCACAAATTTTGTAAT
CCAGAGGTTGATTGTCGACTCTAGACTCGACTCTAGAGGATCCCCCTGTTCCACCTCTTGAAGGCTATGT
AGGCCACAAGGCCCACAACCACAGCAGCCAGGATGGAGCAATAGACAGGGATGAGGTTGTCGGTGGTGCC
TCGGGTCACCACGGGCTGGGAGCTGCCCATCACTGTGGTCACCACACCTGCCACCGTGCTGGCTATGAGG
TCTTGTTCTGGAGGTGCCTCAGGCTCCTGGGTGCTGGGGGCTGTGCTGTCCGAGCCCTCTGGGGGTGTGG
ACCGTGTAATCCAACGGCCAGGGATCTCCTCGCACTCGGCGTCGGCCCAGCGTGTGCACTCGCGGAGCTG
GCGCTCGGTGTCCTCGCACACGGTGCAGGGCAGGCACGGGTCCACGTGGTTGGCCTCGTCGGAATACGTG
CCGTCGGGGCACTCCTCGCACACGGTGTTCTGCTTGTCCTGGCAGGAGAACACGAGGCCCGAGCCCGCCT
CGCACACGCGGCACGCCTCGCAGCGCCCAGTCGTCTCATCCTGGTAGTAGCCGTAGGCGCAGCGGCACAC
GGCGTCGTCGGCCTCCACGCACGGCGCCGACATGCTCTGGAGCCCCACGCACTCGGTGCACGGCTTGCAC
GGCTCGGTCGCGCTCACCACGTCGGAGAACGTCACGCTGTCCAGGCAGGGCTCACACACGGTCTGGTTGG
CTCCACAAGGCTGGGCCACACCCTCGCCCAGGTTGCAGGCTTTGCAGCACTCACCGCTGTGTGTGTACAG
GCCTGTGGGGCATGCCTCCTTGGCACCTCCAAGGGACACCCCCAGAAGCAGCAACAGCAGCAGGCGCGGC
CCGTCCATGGCGCGGCCGGTGGCACCTGCCCCCATCGCCCGCCTCCCGCGGCAGCGCTCGACTTCCAGCT
CGGTCCGCTTTGCGGACTGATGGGGCTGCGCTGCGCTGCGCTCCAGCGCCCCCCCTGCCCGCCGGAGCTG
GCCGCGGCCCGAATTCCTGCAGCCCGGGGGATCCCCCTGGGGAGAGAGGTCGGTGATTCGGTCAACGAGG
GAGCCGACTGCCGACGTGCGCTCCGGAGGCTTGCAGAATGCGGAACACCGCGCGGGCAGGAACAGGGCCC
ACACTACCGCCCCACACCCCGCCTCCCGCACCGCCCCTTCCCGGCCGCTGCTCTCGGCGCGCCCTGCTGA
GCAGCCGCTATTGGCCACAGCCCATCGCGGTCGGCGCGCTGCCATTGCTCCCTGGCGCTGTCCGTCTGCG
AGGGTACTAGTGAGACGTGCGGCTTCCGTTTGTCACGTCCGGCACGCCGCGAACCGCAAGGAACCTTCCC
GACTTAGGGGCGGAGCAGGAAGCGTCGCCGGGGGGCCCACAAGGGTAGCGGCGAAGATCCGGGTGACGCT
GCGAACGGACGTGAAGAATGTGCGAGACCCAGGGTCGGCGCCGCTGCGTTTCCCGGAACCACGCCCAGAG
CAGCCGCGTCCCTGCGCAAACCCAGGGCTGCCTTGGAAAAGGCGCAACCCCAACCCCGTGGAATTCGATA
TCAAGCTTCTCGAGGGTAGGCGTGTACGGTGGGAGGCCTATATAAGCAGAGCTCGTTTAGTGAACCGTCA
GATCGCCTGGAGACGCCATCCACGCTGTTTTGACCTCCATAGAAGACACCGGGACCGATCCAGCCTCCGC
GGAATTCACC
Features (pLannotate 1.2.2; 34 found; start..end, strand, type, name):
      1..720     +  CDS            EGFP: the original enhanced GFP (Yang et al., 1996) mammalian codon-optimized
    950..969     +  misc_feature   MCS (fragment): pBluescript multiple cloning site
    997..1131    -  polyA_signal   SV40 poly(A) signal: SV40 polyadenylation signal
   1154..1238    -  CDS            large T antigen (fragment): large T antigen from SV40 (simian virus 40)
   1268..1385    -  misc_feature   cPPT/CTS: central polypurine tract and central termination sequence of HIV-1
   1404..1504    -  CDS            Rev (fragment): human immunodeficiency virus 1 (HIV-1) Rev protein; rev; enhances nuclear export of unspliced and incompletely spliced viral mRNAs
   1881..2114    -  misc_feature   RRE: The Rev response element (RRE) of HIV-1 allows for Rev-dependent mRNA export from the nucleus to the cytoplasm.
   2260..2623    -  CDS            HIV-1 gag (fragment): gag protein from human immunodeficiency virus 1; gag
   2607..2732    -  misc_feature   HIV-1 Ψ: packaging signal of human immunodeficiency virus type 1
   2779..2959    -  LTR            5' LTR (truncated): truncated 5' long terminal repeat (LTR) from HIV-1
   2974..3177    -  promoter       CMV promoter: human cytomegalovirus (CMV) immediate early promoter
   3178..3557    -  enhancer       CMV enhancer: human cytomegalovirus immediate early enhancer
   3658..3676    -  promoter       T3 promoter: promoter for bacteriophage T3 RNA polymerase
   3721..3737    -  protein_bind   lac operator: The lac repressor binds to the lac operator to inhibit transcription in E. coli. This inhibition can be relieved by adding lactose or isopropyl-β-D-thiogalactopyranoside (IPTG). lac repressor encoded by lacI
   3745..3775    -  promoter       lac promoter: promoter for the E. coli lac operon
   3790..3811    -  protein_bind   CAP binding site: CAP binding activates transcription in the presence of cAMP. E. coli catabolite activator protein
   3824..3916    -  CDS            lacI (fragment): lac repressor; lacI; The lac repressor binds to the lac operator to inhibit transcription in E. coli. This inhibition can be relieved by adding lactose or isopropyl-β-D-thiogalactopyranoside (IPTG).
   4099..4687    -  rep_origin     ori: high-copy-number ColE1/pMB1/pBR322/pUC origin of replication
   4858..5718    -  CDS            AmpR: β-lactamase; bla; confers resistance to ampicillin, carbenicillin, and related antibiotics
   5719..5823    -  promoter       AmpR promoter: bla
   5876..6304    -  rep_origin     f1 ori (sequence partly withheld): f1 bacteriophage origin of replication; arrow indicates direction of (+) strand synthesis
   6309..6464    -  CDS            lacZα (fragment): LacZα fragment of β-galactosidase; lacZ fragment
   6472..6490    +  promoter       T7 promoter: promoter for bacteriophage T7 RNA polymerase
   6511..6646    -  rep_origin     SV40 ori: SV40 origin of replication
   6686..6807    -  polyA_signal   SV40 poly(A) signal: SV40 polyadenylation signal
   6879..7112    -  LTR            3' LTR (ΔU3): self-inactivating 3' long terminal repeat (LTR) from HIV-1
   7114..7182    -  CDS            nef (fragment): NEF_HV1Z2 - Experimental evidence at protein level: Swiss-Prot protein existence level 1. Extracellular Nef protein targets CD4(+) T-lymphocytes for apoptosis by interacting with CXCR4 surface receptors. From Human immunodeficiency virus type 1 group M subtype D (isolate Z2/CDC-Z34) (HIV-1).
   7199..7787    -  misc_feature   WPRE: woodchuck hepatitis virus posttranscriptional regulatory element
   7801..7819    -  misc_feature   MCS (fragment): pUC18/19 multiple cloning site
   7822..8649    -  CDS            NGFR (fragment): TNR16_HUMAN - Also known as TNFRSF16. Experimental evidence at protein level: Swiss-Prot protein existence level 1. Low affinity receptor which can bind to NGF, BDNF, NTF3, and NTF4. Forms a heterodimeric receptor with SORCS2 that binds the precursor forms of NGF, BDNF and NTF3 with high affinity, and has much lower affinity for mature NGF and BDNF (PubMed:24908487). Plays an important role in differentiation and survival of specific neuronal populations during development (By similarity). Can mediate cell survival as well as cell death of neural cells. Plays a role in the inactivation of RHOA
   8764..8788    -  misc_feature   MCS (fragment): pBluescript multiple cloning site
   8791..9301    -  promoter       hPGK promoter: human phosphoglycerate kinase 1 promoter
   9304..9327    +  misc_feature   MCS (fragment): pBluescript multiple cloning site
   9329..9367    +  promoter       minimal CMV promoter: human cytomegalovirus (CMV) immediate early promoter
