[The description below was written by a language model from this plasmid's Addgene catalogue record and pLannotate feature annotations shown in this document.]
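Description:
AB.pCCL.sin.cPPT.GFP.miR-409-5p.sensor.PGK.dNGFR.WPRE is a third-generation, self-inactivating HIV-1-based lentiviral transfer plasmid that reports the activity of human miR-409-5p in transduced cells. It is propagated in E. coli as a high-copy plasmid through a ColE1/pUC-type origin with ampicillin resistance, and also carries an f1 origin and an SV40 origin. The viral genome is transcribed from a chimeric CMV enhancer/promoter fused to a truncated 5' LTR, followed by the Ψ packaging signal with a partial gag fragment, the RRE for Rev-dependent nuclear export, the cPPT/CTS, and a ΔU3 3' LTR that silences LTR promoter activity after integration.

The payload is a bidirectional expression unit. The human PGK promoter drives a truncated NGFR (dNGFR), a cell-surface marker, followed by WPRE to boost transcript expression. Abutting the PGK promoter in the opposite orientation is a minimal CMV promoter that drives EGFP, which ends in its own SV40 polyadenylation signal. The two reporters are therefore divergently transcribed from one integrated locus. The 171 bp sensor insert, cloned between NheI and AgeI sites, is not annotated in the feature table, and the record does not describe its composition. The construct name and the unannotated gap after the EGFP coding sequence suggest it lies in the EGFP 3' untranslated region, where miR-409-5p target sites would make the GFP transcript subject to repression by that microRNA.

In this design, dNGFR serves as an internal normaliser that marks transduced cells independently of the microRNA, so reduced GFP relative to dNGFR would indicate miR-409-5p activity. The plasmid belongs to a sensor collection built for high-throughput assessment of microRNA activity. The sequenced record (9,464 nt) is slightly shorter than the catalogued total size of 9,480 bp.
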