Addgene plasmid #85894: AB.pCCL.sin.cPPT.GFP.miR-409-5p.sensor.PGK.dNGFR.WPRE
Purpose: Sensor Plasmid
Depositing lab: Brian Brown. Depositing organization: Icahn School of Medicine at Mount Sinai. Publication: High-throughput assessment of microRNA activity and function using microRNA sensor and decoy libraries. Mullokandov G, Baccarini A, Ruzo A, Jayaprakash AD, Tung N, Israelow B, Evans MJ, Sachidanandam R, Brown BD. Nat Methods. 2012 Jul 1;9(8):840-6. doi: 10.1038/nmeth.2078. PubMed 22751203.
Backbone
  Vector backbone: AB.pCCL.sin.cPPT.GFP.PGK.dNGFR.WPRE
  Backbone size w/o insert (bp): 9309
  Total vector size (bp): 9480
  Vector type: Lentiviral
  Selectable markers: e
Growth in bacteria
  Bacterial resistance: Ampicillin, 100 μg/mL
  Growth temperature: 37°C
  Growth strain: NEB Stable
  Copy number: High Copy
Gene/Insert
  Gene/Insert name: miR-409-5p Sensor
  Species: H. sapiens (human)
  Insert size (bp): 171
  Entrez Gene: MIR409 (a.k.a. MIRN409, hsa-mir-409, mir-409)
  Promoter: PGK
  Cloning method: Restriction Enzyme; 5′ cloning site NheI (not destroyed); 3′ cloning site AgeI (not destroyed)
  Sequencing primers: 5′ AACAGACATACAAACTAAAG
Terms and licenses: Academic/Nonprofit Terms; Industry Terms: Not Available to Industry
How to cite: AB.pCCL.sin.cPPT.GFP.miR-409-5p.sensor.PGK.dNGFR.WPRE was a gift from Brian Brown (Addgene plasmid # 85894 ; http://n2t.net/addgene:85894 ; RRID:Addgene_85894)
