>Addgene plasmid #85894 | AB.pCCL.sin.cPPT.GFP.miR-409-5p.sensor.PGK.dNGFR.WPRE | depositor partial sequence | sequence record 167385 | AB.pCCL.sin.cPPT.GFP.miR-409-5p.sensor.PGK.dNGFR.WPRE sequence 854 bps
CGATCACGAGACTAGCCTCGAGAGATCTGATCATAATCAGCCATACCACATTTGTAGAGGTTTTACTTGC
TTTAAAAAACCTCCCACACCTCCCCCTGAACCTGAAACATAAAATGAATGCAATTGTTGTTGTTAACTTG
TTTATTGCAGCTTATAATGGTTACAAATAAGGCAATAGCATCACAAATTTCACAAATAAGGCATTTTTTT
CACTGCATTCTAGTTTTGGTTTGTCCAAACTCATCAATGTATCTTATCATGTCTGGATCTCAAATCCCTC
GGAAGCTGCGCCTGTCATCGAATTCCTGCAGCCCGGTGCATGACTAAGCTAGTACCGGTAGGTTACCCGA
GCAACTTTGCAAGGTTACCCGAGCAACTTTGCAAGGTTACCCGAGCAACTTTGCAAGGTTACCCGAGCAA
CTTTGCAAGGTTACCCGAGCAACTTTGCAAGGTTACCCGAGCAACTTTGCAGCTACGTCGACCAGTACTC
CCCAGTTAAGGTCGGCTAGCTCAGTTAGCCTCCCCCATCTCTCGACGCGGCCGCTTTACTTGTACAGCTC
GTCCATGCCGAGAGTGATCCCGGCGGCGGTCACGAACTCCAGCAGGACCATGTGATCGCGCTTCTCGTTG
GGGTCTTTGCTCAGGGCGGACTGGGTGCTCAGGTAGTGGTTGTCGGGCAGCAGCACGGGGCCGTCGCCGA
TGGGGGTGTTCTGCTGGTAGTGGTCGGCGAGCTGCACGCTGCCGTCCTCGATGTTGTGGCGGATCTTGAA
GTTCACCTTGATGCCGTTCTTCTGCTTGTCGGCCATGATATAGACGTTGTGGCTGTTGTAGTTGTACTCC
AGCTTGTGCCCCAG
